Addgene plasmid #232246: pCAGGS puro -GFP-delta73-82 REX1-IRES-mCherry
Purpose: Mammalian expression of delta73-82 REX1-GFP-IRES-mCherry
Depositing lab: Francisco Bustos. Depositing organization: Sanford Research. Publication: RLIM-specific activity reporters define variant pathogenicity in Tonne-Kalscheuer syndrome. Bandi V, Rennie M, Koch I, Gill P, Pacheco OD, Berg AD, Cui H, Ward DI, Bustos F. HGG Adv. 2024 Oct 31;6(1):100378. doi: 10.1016/j.xhgg.2024.100378. PubMed 39482882.
Backbone
  Vector backbone: pCAGGS puro
  Vector type: Mammalian Expression
Growth in bacteria
  Bacterial resistance: Ampicillin, 100 μg/mL
  Growth temperature: 37°C
  Growth strain: DH5alpha
  Growth instructions: The depositing lab recommends Stellar competent cells for propagation.
  Copy number: High Copy
Gene/Insert
  Gene/Insert name: delta73-82 REX1-GFP-IRES-mCherry (alt name: ZFP42)
  Species: M. musculus (mouse)
  Insert size (bp): 834
  Mutation: delta73-82
  Entrez Gene: Zfp42 (a.k.a. Rex, Rex-, Rex-1, Rex1, Zfp-4, Zfp-42)
  Tag / fusion protein: AcGFP1 (N terminal on insert)
  Cloning method: Restriction Enzyme; 5′ cloning site Unknown (unknown if destroyed)
Terms and licenses: Academic/Nonprofit Terms; Industry Terms: Not Available to Industry
How to cite: pCAGGS puro -GFP-delta73-82 REX1-IRES-mCherry was a gift from Francisco Bustos (Addgene plasmid # 232246 ; http://n2t.net/addgene:232246 ; RRID:Addgene_232246)
