[The description below was written by a language model from this plasmid's Addgene catalogue record and pLannotate feature annotations shown in this document.]
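Description:
pCAGGS puro -GFP-delta73-82 REX1-IRES-mCherry is a 9.4 kb mammalian expression plasmid built on the pCAGGS puro backbone. It is propagated in E. coli through a high-copy ColE1/pUC-type origin with ampicillin selection (AmpR, β-lactamase), and it also carries an f1 phage origin. Small fragments of lac operon sequences (lacI, lacZα, lacY, lac promoter/operator) and a T7 promoter are annotated as well; these appear to be cloning-vector remnants rather than functional parts of the payload.

The expression cassette is driven by the CAG arrangement: the CMV immediate-early enhancer, the chicken β-actin promoter and a chimeric β-actin/β-globin intron, which together give strong constitutive transcription in many mammalian cell types. Downstream sits AcGFP1 fused to the N-terminus of mouse REX1 (Zfp42), a zinc-finger protein linked to ES cell self-renewal and X-inactivation reprogramming, here carrying a deletion of residues 73–82. An EMCV IRES follows and directs cap-independent translation of mCherry from the same transcript, which ends at an SV40 polyadenylation signal. Because both fluorophores come from a single mRNA, mCherry can serve as an internal reference for transfection and transcript level, while the green signal reports the abundance of the REX1 fusion protein. A separate PGK promoter–PuroR–bGH poly(A) unit allows puromycin selection of transfected cells.

The associated publication concerns RLIM-specific activity reporters used to assess variant pathogenicity in Tonne-Kalscheuer syndrome, which suggests that this deletion mutant belongs to that reporter set. The record does not state what functional effect the delta73-82 deletion has.
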