Features (pLannotate 1.2.2; 23 found; start..end, strand, type, name):
    730..822     +  CDS            lacI (fragment): lac repressor; lacI; The lac repressor binds to the lac operator to inhibit transcription in E. coli. This inhibition can be relieved by adding lactose or isopropyl-β-D-thiogalactopyranoside (IPTG).
    835..856     +  protein_bind   CAP binding site: CAP binding activates transcription in the presence of cAMP. E. coli catabolite activator protein
    871..901     +  promoter       lac promoter: promoter for the E. coli lac operon
    909..925     +  protein_bind   lac operator: The lac repressor binds to the lac operator to inhibit transcription in E. coli. This inhibition can be relieved by adding lactose or isopropyl-β-D-thiogalactopyranoside (IPTG). lac repressor encoded by lacI
    979..997     +  promoter       T7 promoter: promoter for bacteriophage T7 RNA polymerase
   1007..1386    +  enhancer       CMV enhancer: human cytomegalovirus immediate early enhancer
   1388..1663    +  promoter       chicken β-actin promoter: No description available
   1664..2680    +  intron         chimeric intron: chimera between introns from chicken β-actin and rabbit β-globin
   2743..3459    +  CDS            AcGFP1: AcGFP1 is a basic (constitutively fluorescent) green fluorescent protein, derived from Aequorea coerulescens.
   3475..4308    +  CDS            Zfp42: ZFP42_MOUSE - Also known as Rex-1, Rex1. Experimental evidence at protein level: Swiss-Prot protein existence level 1. Involved in the reprogramming of X-chromosome inactivation during the acquisition of pluripotency. Required for efficient elongation of TSIX, a non-coding RNA antisense to XIST. Binds DXPas34 enhancer within the TSIX promoter. Involved in ES cell self-renewal. From Mus musculus (Mouse).
   4322..4894    +  misc_feature   IRES: internal ribosome entry site (IRES) of the encephalomyocarditis virus (EMCV)
   4903..5610    +  CDS            mCherry: mCherry is a basic (constitutively fluorescent) red fluorescent protein published in 2004, derived from Discosoma sp.. It is reported to be a very rapidly-maturing monomer with low acid sensitivity.
   5762..5974    +  CDS            lacY (fragment): LACY_ECOLI - Experimental evidence at protein level: Swiss-Prot protein existence level 1. Responsible for transport of beta-galactosides into the cell, with the concomitant import of a proton (symport system). Can transport lactose, melibiose, lactulose or the analog methyl-1-thio-beta,D- galactopyranoside (TMG), but not sucrose or fructose (PubMed:1848449, PubMed:18177889, PubMed:22106930). The substrate specificity is directed toward the galactopyranosyl moiety of the substrate (PubMed:22106930). From Escherichia coli (strain K12).
   5974..6108    +  polyA_signal   SV40 poly(A) signal: SV40 polyadenylation signal
   6113..6612    +  promoter       PGK promoter: mouse phosphoglycerate kinase 1 promoter
   6628..7227    +  CDS            PuroR: puromycin N-acetyltransferase; pac from Streptomyces alboniger; confers resistance to puromycin
   7287..7498    +  polyA_signal   bGH poly(A) signal (fragment): bovine growth hormone polyadenylation signal
   7502..7523    +  promoter       SV40 promoter (fragment): SV40 enhancer and early promoter
   7562..7716    +  CDS            lacZα (fragment): LacZα fragment of β-galactosidase; lacZ fragment
   7747..8175    -  rep_origin     f1 ori (sequence partly withheld): f1 bacteriophage origin of replication; arrow indicates direction of (+) strand synthesis
   8202..8306    +  promoter       AmpR promoter: bla
   8307..9167    +  CDS            AmpR: β-lactamase; bla; confers resistance to ampicillin, carbenicillin, and related antibiotics
   9338..547     +  rep_origin     ori (across the origin): high-copy-number ColE1/pMB1/pBR322/pUC origin of replication
>Addgene plasmid #232246 | pCAGGS puro -GFP-delta73-82 REX1-IRES-mCherry | addgene full sequence | sequence record 461403 | Addgene NGS Result
AAAAAAACCACCGCTACCAGCGGTGGTTTGTTTGCCGGATCAAGAGCTACCAACTCTTTTTCCGAAGGTA
ACTGGCTTCAGCAGAGCGCAGATACCAAATACTGTTCTTCTAGTGTAGCCGTAGTTAGGCCACCACTTCA
AGAACTCTGTAGCACCGCCTACATACCTCGCTCTGCTAATCCTGTTACCAGTGGCTGCTGCCAGTGGCGA
TAAGTCGTGTCTTACCGGGTTGGACTCAAGACGATAGTTACCGGATAAGGCGCAGCGGTCGGGCTGAACG
GGGGGTTCGTGCACACAGCCCAGCTTGGAGCGAACGACCTACACCGAACTGAGATACCTACAGCGTGAGC
TATGAGAAAGCGCCACGCTTCCCGAAGGGAGAAAGGCGGACAGGTATCCGGTAAGCGGCAGGGTCGGAAC
AGGAGAGCGCACGAGGGAGCTTCCAGGGGGAAACGCCTGGTATCTTTATAGTCCTGTCGGGTTTCGCCAC
CTCTGACTTGAGCGTCGATTTTTGTGATGCTCGTCAGGGGGGCGGAGCCTATGGAAAAACGCCAGCAACG
CGGCCTTTTTACGGTTCCTGGCCTTTTGCTGGCCTTTTGCTCACATGTTCTTTCCTGCGTTATCCCCTGA
TTCTGTGGATAACCGTATTACCGCCTTTGAGTGAGCTGATACCGCTCGCCGCAGCCGAACGACCGAGCGC
AGCGAGTCAGTGAGCGAGGAAGCGGAAGAGCGCCCAATACGCAAACCGCCTCTCCCCGCGCGTTGGCCGA
TTCATTAATGCAGCTGGCACGACAGGTTTCCCGACTGGAAAGCGGGCAGTGAGCGCAACGCAATTAATGT
GAGTTAGCTCACTCATTAGGCACCCCAGGCTTTACACTTTATGCTTCCGGCTCGTATGTTGTGTGGAATT
GTGAGCGGATAACAATTTCACACAGGAAACAGCTATGACATGATTACGAATTTGGCCAAGTCGGCCTCTA
ATACGACTCACTATAGGGAGCTCGTCGACATTGATTATTGACTAGTTATTAATAGTAATCAATTACGGGG
TCATTAGTTCATAGCCCATATATGGAGTTCCGCGTTACATAACTTACGGTAAATGGCCCGCCTGGCTGAC
CGCCCAACGACCCCCGCCCATTGACGTCAATAATGACGTATGTTCCCATAGTAACGCCAATAGGGACTTT
CCATTGACGTCAATGGGTGGAGTATTTACGGTAAACTGCCCACTTGGCAGTACATCAAGTGTATCATATG
CCAAGTACGCCCCCTATTGACGTCAATGACGGTAAATGGCCCGCCTGGCATTATGCCCAGTACATGACCT
TATGGGACTTTCCTACTTGGCAGTACATCTACGTATTAGTCATCGCTATTACCATGGTCGAGGTGAGCCC
CACGTTCTGCTTCACTCTCCCCATCTCCCCCCCCTCCCCACCCCCAATTTTGTATTTATTTATTTTTTAA
TTATTTTGTGCAGCGATGGGGGCGGGGGGGGGGGGGGSGCGCGCCAGGSGGGGGGGGGGGGGGSGAGGGG
SGGGGSGGGGSGAGGCGGAGAGGTGCGGCGGCAGCCAATCAGAGCGGCGCGCTCCGAAAGTTTCCTTTTA
TGGCGAGGCGGCGGCGGCGGCGGCCCTATAAAAAGCGAAGCGCGCGGCGGGCGGGAGTCGCTGCGCGCTG
CCTTCGCCCCGTGCCCCGCTCCGCCGCCGCCTCGCGCCGCCCGCCCCGGCTCTGACTGACCGCGTTACTC
CCACAGGTGAGCGGGCGGGACGGCCCTTCTCCTCCGGGCTGTAATTAGCGCTTGGTTTAATGACGGCTTG
TTTCTTTTCTGTGGCTGCGTGAAAGCCTTGAGGGGCTCCGGGAGGGCCCTTTGTGCGGGGGGAGCGGCTC
GGGGGGTGCGTGCGTGTGTGTGTGCGTGGGGAGCGCCGCGTGCGGCTCCGCGCTGCCCGGCGGCTGTGAG
CGCTGCGGGCGCGGCGCGGGGCTTTGTGCGCTCCGCAGTGTGCGCGAGGGGAGCGCGGCCGGGGGCGGTG
CCCCGCGGTGCGGGGGGGGCTGCGAGGGGAACAAAGGCTGCGTGCGGGGTGTGTGCGTGGGGGGGTGAGC
AGGGGGTGTGGGCGCGTCGGTCGGGCTGCAACCCCCCCTGCACCCCCCTCCCCGAGTTGCTGAGCACGGC
CCGGCTTCGGGTGCGGGGCTCCGTACGGGGCGTGGCGCGGGGCTCGCCGTGCCGGGCGGGGGGTGGCGGC
AGGTGGGGGTGCCGGGCGGGGCGGGGCCGCCTCGGGCCGGGGRGGGCTCGGGGGRGGGGCGCGGCGGCCC
CCGGAGCGCCGGCGGCTGTCGAGGCGCGGCGAGCCGCAGCCATTGCCTTTTATGGTAATCGTGCGAGAGG
GCGCAGGGACTTCCTTTGTCCCAAATCTGTGCGGAGCCGAAATCTGGGAGGCGCCGCCGCACCCCCTCTA
GCGGGCGCGGGGCGAAGCGGTGCGGCGCCGGCAGGAAGGAAATGGGCGGGGAGGGCCTTCGTGCGTCGCC
GCGCCGCCGTCCCCTTCTCCCTCTCCAGCCTCGGGGCTGTCCGCGGGGGGACGGCTGCCTTCGGGGGGGA
CGGGGCAGGGCGGGGTTCGGCTTCTGGCGTGTGACCGGCGGCTCTAGAGCCTCTGCTAACCATGTTCATG
CCTTCTTCTTTTTCCTACAGCTCCTGGGCAACGTGCTGGTTATTGTGCTGTCTCATCATTTTGGCAAAGA
ATTCAACTCGAGATGGTGAGCAAGGGCGCCGAGCTGTTCACCGGCATCGTGCCCATCCTGATCGAGCTGA
ATGGCGATGTGAATGGCCACAAGTTCAGCGTGAGCGGCGAGGGCGAGGGCGATGCCACCTACGGCAAGCT
GACCCTGAAGTTCATCTGCACCACCGGCAAGCTGCCTGTGCCCTGGCCCACCCTGGTGACCACCCTGAGC
TACGGCGTGCAGTGCTTCTCACGCTACCCCGATCACATGAAGCAGCACGACTTCTTCAAGAGCGCCATGC
CTGAGGGCTACATCCAGGAGCGCACCATCTTCTTCGAGGATGACGGCAACTACAAGTCGCGCGCCGAGGT
GAAGTTCGAGGGCGATACCCTGGTGAATCGCATCGAGCTGACCGGCACCGATTTCAAGGAGGATGGCAAC
ATCCTGGGCAATAAGATGGAGTACAACTACAACGCCCACAATGTGTACATCATGACCGACAAGGCCAAGA
ATGGCATCAAGGTGAACTTCAAGATCCGCCACAACATCGAGGATGGCAGCGTGCAGCTGGCCGACCACTA
CCAGCAGAATACCCCCATCGGCGATGGCCCTGTGCTGCTGCCCGATAACCACTACCTGTCCACCCAGAGC
GCCCTGTCCAAGGACCCCAACGAGAAGCGCGATCACATGATCTACTTCGGCTTCGTGACCGCCGCCGCCA
TCACCCACGGCATGGATGAGCTGTACAAGGGAGGCGGAGGCAGCATGAATGAACAAAAAATGAATGAACA
AATGAAGAAAACGGCAAAGACAAGTGGCCAGAAAGGGCCGGGCGGAAGAGCCCTCGACAGACTGACCCTA
AAGCAAGACGAGGCAAGGCCAGTCCAGAATACCAGAGTGGAAGCTCCCCGTGTAACATACACCATCCGGG
ATGAAAGTGAGATTAGCCCCGAGACTGAGGAAGATGGCTTCCCTGACGGATCCGAACCCATTCTGGAAGA
GGATTTCCTTTTTAAATCCTTCGAAAGCTTGGAGGAAGTGGAGCAAAACCTTTCTCGCCAGGTTCTGGAA
GCGAGTTCCCTTCTCGAGTCTTCTTTGGAGTACATGACAAAGGGGACGAAGCAAGAGAAGACAGAGGTCA
CGCAAGAGACCCCTCCGCTGAGGGTTGGGGCGAGCTCATTACTTGCAGGCGGCCCTGCAGAGAAGCCAGA
GGGCGGTGTGTACTGTGGTGTCTTATCGATGCTGGAGTGTCCTCAAGCCGGGTGCAAGAAGAAGCTGAGG
GGTAAAACCGCCCTGAGGAAGCACATGCTTGTCCACGGGCCCCGGCGGCACGTGTGTGCAGAGTGTGGCA
AAGCCTTCACGGAGAGCTCGAAACTAAAGCGACATTTTCTGGTGCACACCGGAGAGAAGCCGTATCAGTG
CACGTTCGAAGGCTGTGGGAAGCGTTTCTCCCTGGATTTCAACTTGCGCACCCACATCCGCATCCACACC
GGGGAGAGGCGCTTTGTGTGTCCTTTTGATGGCTGCGAGAAGAGCTTTATTCAGTCAAATAACCAGAAGA
TTCACATCCTAACCCACGCAAAGGCAGGGAAGAAATGCTGATGATCTAGAGCCCCTCTCCCTCCCCCCCC
CCTAACGTTACTGGCCGAAGCCGCTTGGAATAAGGCCGGTGTGCGTTTGTCTATATGTTATTTTCCACCA
TATTGCCGTCTTTTGGCAATGTGAGGGCCCGGAAACCTGGCCCTGTCTTCTTGACGAGCATTCCTAGGGG
TCTTTCCCCTCTCGCCAAAGGAATGCAAGGTCTGTTGAATGTCGTGAAGGAAGCAGTTCCTCTGGAAGCT
TCTTGAAGACAAACAACGTCTGTAGCGACCCTTTGCAGGCAGCGGAACCCCCCACCTGGCGACAGGTGCC
TCTGCGGCCAAAAGCCACGTGTATAAGATACACCTGCAAAGGCGGCACAACCCCAGTGCCACGTTGTGAG
TTGGATAGTTGTGGAAAGAGTCAAATGGCTCTCCTCAAGCGTATTCAACAAGGGGCTGAAGGATGCCCAG
AAGGTACCCCATTGTATGGGATCTGATCTGGGGCCTCGGTGCACATGCTTTACATGTGTTTAGTCGAGGT
TAAAAAAACGTCTAGGCCCCCCGAACCACGGGGACGTGGTTTTCCTTTGAAAAACACGATAATACCTCCG
GAATGGTGAGCAAGGGCGAGGAGGATAACATGGCCATCATCAAGGAGTTCATGCGCTTCAAGGTGCACAT
GGAGGGCTCCGTGAACGGCCACGAGTTCGAGATCGAGGGCGAGGGCGAGGGCCGCCCCTACGAGGGCACC
CAGACCGCCAAGCTGAAGGTGACCAAGGGTGGCCCCCTGCCCTTCGCCTGGGACATCCTGTCCCCTCAGT
TCATGTACGGCTCCAAGGCCTACGTGAAGCACCCCGCCGACATCCCCGACTACTTGAAGCTGTCCTTCCC
CGAGGGCTTCAAGTGGGAGCGCGTGATGAACTTCGAGGACGGCGGCGTGGTGACCGTGACCCAGGACTCC
TCCCTGCAGGACGGCGAGTTCATCTACAAGGTGAAGCTGCGCGGCACCAACTTCCCCTCCGACGGCCCCG
TAATGCAGAAGAAAACCATGGGCTGGGAGGCCTCCTCCGAGCGGATGTACCCCGAGGACGGCGCCCTGAA
GGGCGAGATCAAGCAGAGGCTGAAGCTGAAGGACGGCGGCCACTACGACGCTGAGGTCAAGACCACCTAC
AAGGCCAAGAAGCCCGTGCAGCTGCCCGGCGCCTACAACGTCAACATCAAGTTGGACATCACCTCCCACA
ACGAGGACTACACCATCGTGGAACAGTACGAACGCGCCGAGGGCCGCCACTCCACCGGCGGCATGGACGA
GCTGTACAAGTGACTCGAGCCTTAATTAAGGGCTAGCAAATGCATGCGGCCGCCAATTCCAGCTGAGCGC
CGGTCGCTACCATTACCAGTTGGTCTGGTGTCAAAAATAATAATAACCGGGCAGGCCATGTCTGCCCGTA
TTTCGCGTAAGGAAATCCATTATGTACTATTTAAAAAACACAAACTTTTGGATGTTCGGTTTATTCTTTT
TCTTTTACTTTTTTATCATGGGAGCCTACTTCCCGTTTTTCCCGATTTGGCTACATGACATCAACCATAT
CAGCAAAAGTGATACGGGTATTATTTTTGCCGCTATTTCTCTGTTCTCGCTATTATTCCAACCGCTGTTT
GGTCTGCTTTCTGACAAACTCGGAACTTGTTTATTGCAGCTTATAATGGTTACAAATAAAGCAATAGCAT
CACAAATTTCACAAATAAAGCATTTTTTTCACTGCATTCTAGTTGTGGTTTGTCCAAACTCATCAATGTA
TCTTATCATGTCTGGATCTACCGGGTAGGGGAGGCGCTTTTCCCAAGGCAGTCTGGAGCATGCGCTTTAG
CAGCCCCGCTGGGCACTTGGCGCTACACAAGTGGCCTCTGGCCTCGCACACATTCCACATCCACCGGTAG
GCGCCAACCGGCTCCGTTCTTTGGTGGCCCCTTCGCGCCACCTTCTACTCCTCCCCTAGTCAGGAAGTTC
CCCCCCGCCCCGCAGCTCGCGTCGTGCAGGACGTGACAAATGGAAGTAGCACGTCTCACTAGTCTCGTGC
AGATGGACAGCACCGCTGAGCAATGGAAGCGGGTAGGCCTTTGGGGCAGCGGCCAATAGCAGCTTTGCTC
CTTCGCTTTCTGGGCTCAGAGGCTGGGAAGGGGTGGGTCCGGGGGCGGGCTCAGGGGCGGGCTCAGGGGC
GGGGCGGGCGCCCGAAGGTCCTCCGGAGGCCCGGCATTCTGCACGCTTCAAAAGCGCACGTCTGCCGCGC
TGTTCTCCTCTTCCTCATCTCCGGGCCTTTCGACAAGCTAGCTTACCATGACCGAGTACAAGCCCACGGT
GCGCCTCGCCACCCGCGACGACGTCCCCAGGGCCGTACGCACCCTCGCCGCCGCGTTCGCCGACTACCCC
GCCACGCGCCACACCGTCGATCCGGACCGCCACATCGAGCGGGTCACCGAGCTGCAAGAACTCTTCCTCA
CGCGCGTCGGGCTCGACATCGGCAAGGTGTGGGTCGCGGACGACGGCGCCGCGGTGGCGGTCTGGACCAC
GCCGGAGAGCGTCGAAGCGGGGGCGGTGTTCGCCGAGATCGGCCCGCGCATGGCCGAGTTGAGCGGTTCC
CGGCTGGCCGCGCAGCAACAGATGGAAGGCCTCCTGGCGCCGCACCGGCCCAAGGAGCCCGCGTGGTTCC
TGGCCACCGTCGGCGTCTCGCCCGACCACCAGGGCAAGGGTCTGGGCAGCGCCGTCGTGCTCCCCGGAGT
GGAGGCGGCCGAGCGCGCCGGGGTGCCCGCCTTCCTGGAGACCTCCGCGCCCCGCAACCTCCCCTTCTAC
GAGCGGCTCGGCTTCACCGTCACCGCCGACGTCGAGGTGCCCGAAGGACCGCGCACCTGGTGCATGACCC
GCAAGCCCGGTGCCTGACGCCCGCCCCACGACCCGCAGCGCCCGACCGAAAGGAGCGCACGACCCCATGC
ATCGATTTGCCAGCCATCTGTTGTTTGCCCCTCCCCCGTGCCTTCCTTGACCCTGGAAGGTGCCACTCCC
ACTGTCCTTTCCTAATAAAATGAGGAAATTGCATCGCATTGTCTGAGTAGGTGTCATTCTATTCTGGGGG
GTGGGGTGGGGCAGGACAGCAAGGGGGAGGATTGGGAAGACAATAGCAGGCATGCTGGGGATGCGGTGGG
CTCTATGGCTTCTGAGGCGGAAAGAACCAGCTGGGGCTCGACGCGGCCGGCCGCTGACCAAGTCAGCTTG
GCACTGGCCGTCGTTTTACAACGTCGTGACTGGGAAAACCCTGGCGTTACCCAACTTAATCGCCTTGCAG
CACATCCCCCTTTCGCCAGCTGGCGTAATAGCGAAGAGGCCCGCACCGATCGCCCTTCCCAACAGTTGCG
CAGCCTGAATGGCGAATGGAAATTGTAAGCGTTAATATTTTGTTAAAATTCGCGTTAAATTTTTGTTAAA
TCAGCTCATTTTTTAACCAATAGGCCGAAATCGGCAAAATCCCTTATAAATCAAAAGAATAGACCGAGAT
AGGGT
[37 nt withheld, positions 7846-7882]
AAAGAACGTGGACTCCAACGTCAAAGG
[49 nt withheld, positions 7910-7958]
T
[91 nt withheld, positions 7960-8050]
G
[124 nt withheld, positions 8052-8175]
CAGGTGGCACTTTTCGGGGAAATGTGCGCGGAACCCCTATTTGTTTATTTTTCTAAATACATTCAAATAT
GTATCCGCTCATGAGACAATAACCCTGATAAATGCTTCAATAATATTGAAAAAGGAAGAGTATGAGTATT
CAACATTTCCGTGTCGCCCTTATTCCCTTTTTTGCGGCATTTTGCCTTCCTGTTTTTGCTCACCCAGAAA
CGCTGGTGAAAGTAAAAGATGCTGAAGATCAGTTGGGTGCACGAGTGGGTTACATCGAACTGGATCTCAA
CAGCGGTAAGATCCTTGAGAGTTTTCGCCCCGAAGAACGTTTTCCAATGATGAGCACTTTTAAAGTTCTG
CTATGTGGCGCGGTATTATCCCGTATTGACGCCGGGCAAGAGCAACTCGGTCGCCGCATACACTATTCTC
AGAATGACTTGGTTGAGTACTCACCAGTCACAGAAAAGCATCTTACGGATGGCATGACAGTAAGAGAATT
ATGCAGTGCTGCCATAACCATGAGTGATAACACTGCGGCCAACTTACTTCTGACAACGATCGGAGGACCG
AAGGAGCTAACCGCTTTTTTGCACAACATGGGGGATCATGTAACTCGCCTTGATCGTTGGGAACCGGAGC
TGAATGAAGCCATACCAAACGACGAGCGTGACACCACGATGCCTGTAGCAATGGCAACAACGTTGCGCAA
ACTATTAACTGGCGAACTACTTACTCTAGCTTCCCGGCAACAATTAATAGACTGGATGGAGGCGGATAAA
GTTGCAGGACCACTTCTGCGCTCGGCCCTTCCGGCTGGCTGGTTTATTGCTGATAAATCTGGAGCCGGTG
AGCGTGGGTCTCGCGGTATCATTGCAGCACTGGGGCCAGATGGTAAGCCCTCCCGTATCGTAGTTATCTA
CACGACGGGGAGTCAGGCAACTATGGATGAACGAAATAGACAGATCGCTGAGATAGGTGCCTCACTGATT
AAGCATTGGTAACTGTCAGACCAAGTTTACTCATATATACTTTAGATTGATTTAAAACTTCATTTTTAAT
TTAAAAGGATCTAGGTGAAGATCCTTTTTGATAATCTCATGACCAAAATCCCTTAACGTGAGTTTTCGTT
CCACTGAGCGTCAGACCCCGTAGAAAAGATCAAAGGATCTTCTTGAGATCCTTTTTTTCTGCGCGTAATC
TGCTGCTTGCAAAC
